Addgene plasmid #204525: pMSCV-IRES-GFP/CALR wt-FLAG
Purpose: Retroviral expression of human CALR wt-FLAG
Depositing lab: Norio Komatsu. Depositing organization: Juntendo University. Publication: Activation of the thrombopoietin receptor by mutant calreticulin in CALR-mutant myeloproliferative neoplasms. Araki M, Yang Y, Masubuchi N, Hironaka Y, Takei H, Morishita S, Mizukami Y, Kan S, Shirane S, Edahiro Y, Sunami Y, Ohsaka A, Komatsu N. Blood. 2016 Jan 27. pii: blood-2015-09-671172. 10.1182/blood-2015-09-671172 PubMed 26817954.
Backbone
  Vector backbone: pMSCV-IRES-GFP
  Backbone manufacturer: Tannishtha Reya (Addgene plasmid # 20672)
  Vector type: Retroviral
Growth in bacteria
  Bacterial resistance: Ampicillin, 100 μg/mL
  Growth temperature: 37°C
  Growth strain: NEB Stable
  Copy number: High Copy
Gene/Insert
  Gene/Insert name: CALR wt-FLAG
  Species: H. sapiens (human)
  Entrez Gene: CALR (a.k.a. CALR1, CRT, HEL-S-99n, RO, SSA, cC1qR)
  Cloning method: Ligation Independent Cloning
Terms and licenses: Academic/Nonprofit Terms; Industry Terms: Not Available to Industry
How to cite: pMSCV-IRES-GFP/CALR wt-FLAG was a gift from Norio Komatsu (Addgene plasmid # 204525 ; http://n2t.net/addgene:204525 ; RRID:Addgene_204525)
