[The description below was written by a language model from this plasmid's Addgene catalogue record and pLannotate feature annotations shown in this document.]
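Description:
pMSCV-IRES-GFP/CALR wt-FLAG is a gammaretroviral expression vector built on the pMSCV-IRES-GFP backbone for delivering wild-type human calreticulin (CALR) carrying a C-terminal FLAG epitope into mammalian cells. The sequenced plasmid is about 7.8 kb and is maintained in E. coli through a high-copy ColE1/pUC-type origin with ampicillin selection from the β-lactamase gene. The bacterial portion also contains non-functional remnants of earlier cloning vectors (fragments of lacI, lacZα, rop, bom, the tetracycline resistance gene and a short env piece), along with a lac promoter/operator region, none of which contributes to the payload.

The proviral cassette is flanked by 5' and 3' long terminal repeats from murine embryonic stem cell virus. The 5' LTR acts as the promoter for the genomic transcript, and the adjacent Ψ packaging signal, extended into a truncated gag sequence lacking its start codon, allows that RNA to be encapsidated when viral proteins are supplied in trans by packaging cells. Downstream lies the CALR coding sequence, followed directly by a short FLAG tag (annotated as a fragment of 3xFLAG, consistent with a single epitope). An EMCV IRES then drives cap-independent translation of EGFP from the same bicistronic message, so green fluorescence marks transduced cells and permits their sorting or tracking; there is no mammalian drug-selection marker annotated. The stated purpose is retroviral expression of CALR wt-FLAG. The associated work concerns thrombopoietin receptor activation by mutant calreticulin in myeloproliferative neoplasms, which suggests the construct serves as the wild-type comparator, with the tag allowing detection or immunoprecipitation.
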