Features (pLannotate 1.2.2; 21 found; start..end, strand, type, name):
      1..517     +  LTR            5' LTR: 5' long terminal repeat from murine embryonic stem cell virus
    581..922     +  misc_feature   MESV Ψ: packaging signal of murine embryonic stem cell virus
    989..1405    +  CDS            gag (truncated): truncated Moloney murine leukemia virus (MMLV) gag gene lacking the start codon
   1419..2669    +  CDS            CALR: CALR_HUMAN - Also known as CRTC. Experimental evidence at protein level: Swiss-Prot protein existence level 1. Calcium-binding chaperone that promotes folding, oligomeric assembly and quality control in the endoplasmic reticulum (ER) via the calreticulin/calnexin cycle. This lectin interacts transiently with almost all of the monoglucosylated glycoproteins that are synthesized in the ER (PubMed:7876246). Interacts with the DNA-binding domain of NR3C1 and mediates its nuclear export (PubMed:11149926). Involved in maternal gene expression regulation. May participate in oocyte maturation via the
   2669..2693    +  CDS            3xFLAG (fragment): three tandem FLAG® epitope tags
   2729..3289    +  misc_feature   IRES: internal ribosome entry site (IRES) of the encephalomyocarditis virus (EMCV)
   3292..4011    +  CDS            EGFP: the original enhanced GFP (Yang et al., 1996) mammalian codon-optimized
   4023..4053    +  misc_feature   MCS (fragment): pUC18/19 multiple cloning site
   4173..4687    +  LTR            3' LTR: 3' long terminal repeat from murine embryonic stem cell virus
   4849..4865    -  protein_bind   lac operator: The lac repressor binds to the lac operator to inhibit transcription in E. coli. This inhibition can be relieved by adding lactose or isopropyl-β-D-thiogalactopyranoside (IPTG). lac repressor encoded by lacI
   4873..4903    -  promoter       lac promoter: promoter for the E. coli lac operon
   4918..4939    -  protein_bind   CAP binding site: CAP binding activates transcription in the presence of cAMP. E. coli catabolite activator protein
   4952..5044    -  CDS            lacI (fragment): lac repressor; lacI; The lac repressor binds to the lac operator to inhibit transcription in E. coli. This inhibition can be relieved by adding lactose or isopropyl-β-D-thiogalactopyranoside (IPTG).
   5227..5815    -  rep_origin     ori: high-copy-number ColE1/pMB1/pBR322/pUC origin of replication
   5986..6846    -  CDS            AmpR: β-lactamase; bla; confers resistance to ampicillin, carbenicillin, and related antibiotics
   6847..6951    -  promoter       AmpR promoter: bla
   7046..7081    +  CDS            rop (fragment): Rop protein, which maintains plasmids at low copy number; rop
   7183..7282    +  misc_feature   bom (fragment): basis of mobility region from pBR322
   7288..7437    -  CDS            lacZα (fragment): LacZα fragment of β-galactosidase; lacZ fragment
   7437..7638    -  CDS            TcR (fragment): tetracycline efflux protein; tet; confers resistance to tetracycline
   7639..7737    +  CDS            env (fragment): murine leukemia virus gPr80 envelope polyprotein precursor; env; proteolytically cleaved into gp70SU and p15TM subunits
>Addgene plasmid #204525 | pMSCV-IRES-GFP/CALR wt-FLAG | addgene full sequence | sequence record 417226 | Addgene NGS Result
AATGAAAGACCCCACCTGTAGGTTTGGCAAGCTAGCTTAAGTAACGCCATTTTGCAAGGCATGGAAAATA
CATAACTGAGAATAGAGAAGTTCAGATCAAGGTTAGGAACAGAGAGACAGCAGAATATGGGCCAAACAGG
ATATCTGTGGTAAGCAGTTCCTGCCCCGGCTCAGGGCCAAGAACAGATGGTCCCCAGATGCGGTCCCGCC
CTCAGCAGTTTCTAGAGAACCATCAGATGTTTCCAGGGTGCCCCAAGGACCTGAAATGACCCTGTGCCTT
ATTTGAACTAACCAATCAGTTCGCTTCTCGCTTCTGTTCGCGCGCTTCTGCTCCCCGAGCTCAATAAAAG
AGCCCACAACCCCTCACTCGGCGCGCCAGTCCTCCGATAGACTGCGTCGCCCGGGTACCCGTATTCCCAA
TAAAGCCTCTTGCTGTTTGCATCCGAATCGTGGACTCGCTGATCCTTGGGAGGGTCTCCTCAGATTGATT
GACTGCCCACCTCGGGGGTCTTTCATTTGGAGGTTCCACCGAGATTTGGAGACCCCTGCCCAGGGACCAC
CGACCCCCCCGCCGGGAGGTAAGCTGGCCAGCGGTCGTTTCGTGTCTGTCTCTGTCTTTGTGCGTGTTTG
TGCCGGCATCTAATGTTTGCGCCTGCGTCTGTACTAGTTAGCTAACTAGCTCTGTATCTGGCGGACCCGT
GGTGGAACTGACGAGTTCTGAACACCCGGCCGCAACCCTGGGAGACGTCCCAGGGACTTTGGGGGCCGTT
TTTGTGGCCCGACCTGAGGAAGGGAGTCGATGTGGAATCCGACCCCGTCAGGATATGTGGTTCTGGTAGG
AGACGAGAACCTAAAACAGTTCCCGCCTCCGTCTGAATTTTTGCTTTCGGTTTGGAACCGAAGCCGCGCG
TCTTGTCTGCTGCAGCGCTGCAGCATCGTTCTGTGTTGTCTCTGTCTGACTGTGTTTCTGTATTTGTCTG
AAAATTAGGGCCAGACTGTTACCACTCCCTTAAGTTTGACCTTAGGTCACTGGAAAGATGTCGAGCGGAT
CGCTCACAACCAGTCGGTAGATGTCAAGAAGAGACGTTGGGTTACCTTCTGCTCTGCAGAATGGCCAACC
TTTAACGTCGGATGGCCGCGAGACGGCACCTTTAACCGAGACCTCATCACCCAGGTTAAGATCAAGGTCT
TTTCACCTGGCCCGCATGGACACCCAGACCAGGTCCCCTACATCGTGACCTGGGAAGCCTTGGCTTTTGA
CCCCCCTCCCTGGGTCAAGCCCTTTGTACACCCTAAGCCTCCGCCTCCTCTTCCTCCATCCGCCCCGTCT
CTCCCCCTTGAACCTCCTCGTTCGACCCCGCCTCGATCCTCCCTTTATCCAGCCCTCACTCCTTCTCTAG
GCGCCGGAATTCGCCACCATGCTGCTATCCGTGCCGCTGCTGCTCGGCCTCCTCGGCCTGGCCGTCGCCG
AGCCTGCCGTCTACTTCAAGGAGCAGTTTCTGGACGGAGACGGGTGGACTTCCCGCTGGATCGAATCCAA
ACACAAGTCAGATTTTGGCAAATTCGTTCTCAGTTCCGGCAAGTTCTACGGTGACGAGGAGAAAGATAAA
GGTTTGCAGACAAGCCAGGATGCACGCTTTTATGCTCTGTCGGCCAGTTTCGAGCCTTTCAGCAACAAAG
GCCAGACGCTGGTGGTGCAGTTCACGGTGAAACATGAGCAGAACATCGACTGTGGGGGCGGCTATGTGAA
GCTGTTTCCTAATAGTTTGGACCAGACAGACATGCACGGAGACTCAGAATACAACATCATGTTTGGTCCC
GACATCTGTGGCCCTGGCACCAAGAAGGTTCATGTCATCTTCAACTACAAGGGCAAGAACGTGCTGATCA
ACAAGGACATCCGTTGCAAGGATGATGAGTTTACACACCTGTACACACTGATTGTGCGGCCAGACAACAC
CTATGAGGTGAAGATTGACAACAGCCAGGTGGAGTCCGGCTCCTTGGAAGACGATTGGGACTTCCTGCCA
CCCAAGAAGATAAAGGATCCTGATGCTTCAAAACCGGAAGACTGGGATGAGCGGGCCAAGATCGATGATC
CCACAGACTCCAAGCCTGAGGACTGGGACAAGCCCGAGCATATCCCTGACCCTGATGCTAAGAAGCCCGA
GGACTGGGATGAAGAGATGGACGGAGAGTGGGAACCCCCAGTGATTCAGAACCCTGAGTACAAGGGTGAG
TGGAAGCCCCGGCAGATCGACAACCCAGATTACAAGGGCACTTGGATCCACCCAGAAATTGACAACCCCG
AGTATTCTCCCGATCCCAGTATCTATGCCTATGATAACTTTGGCGTGCTGGGCCTGGACCTCTGGCAGGT
CAAGTCTGGCACCATCTTTGACAACTTCCTCATCACCAACGATGAGGCATACGCTGAGGAGTTTGGCAAC
GAGACGTGGGGCGTAACAAAGGCAGCAGAGAAACAAATGAAGGACAAACAGGACGAGGAGCAGAGGCTTA
AGGAGGAGGAAGAAGACAAGAAACGCAAAGAGGAGGAGGAGGCAGAGGACAAGGAGGATGATGAGGACAA
AGATGAGGATGAGGAGGATGAGGAGGACAAGGAGGAAGATGAGGAGGAAGATGTCCCGGGCCAGGCCAAG
GACGAGCTGGACTACAAAGACGATGACGATAAATAGGAATTCGTTAACCTCGAGCGGGATCAATTCCGCC
CCCCCCCTAACGTTACTGGCCGAAGCCGCTTGGAATAAGGCCGGTGTGCGTTTGTCTATATGTTATTTTC
CACCATATTGCCGTCTTTTGGCAATGTGAGGGCCCGGAAACCTGGCCCTGTCTTCTTGACGAGCATTCCT
AGGGGTCTTTCCCCTCTCGCCAAAGGAATGCAAGGTCTGTTGAATGTCGTGAAGGAAGCAGTTCCTCTGG
AAGCTTCTTGAAGACAAACAACGTCTGTAGCGACCCTTTGCAGGCAGCGGAACCCCCCACCTGGCGACAG
GTGCCTCTGCGGCCAAAAGCCACGTGTATAAGATACACCTGCAAAGGCGGCACAACCCCAGTGCCACGTT
GTGAGTTGGATAGTTGTGGAAAGAGTCAAATGGCTCTCCTCAAGCGTATTCAACAAGGGGCTGAAGGATG
CCCAGAAGGTACCCCATTGTATGGGATCTGATCTGGGGCCTCGGTGCACATGCTTTACATGTGTTTAGTC
GAGGTTAAAAAAACGTCTAGGCCCCCCGAACCACGGGGACGTGGTTTTCCTTTGAAAAACACGATAATAC
CATGGTGAGCAAGGGCGAGGAGCTGTTCACCGGGGTGGTGCCCATCCTGGTCGAGCTGGACGGCGACGTA
AACGGCCACAAGTTCAGCGTGTCCGGCGAGGGCGAGGGCGATGCCACCTACGGCAAGCTGACCCTGAAGT
TCATCTGCACCACCGGCAAGCTGCCCGTGCCCTGGCCCACCCTCGTGACCACCCTGACCTACGGCGTGCA
GTGCTTCAGCCGCTACCCCGACCACATGAAGCAGCACGACTTCTTCAAGTCCGCCATGCCCGAAGGCTAC
GTCCAGGAGCGCACCATCTTCTTCAAGGACGACGGCAACTACAAGACCCGCGCCGAGGTGAAGTTCGAGG
GCGACACCCTGGTGAACCGCATCGAGCTGAAGGGCATCGACTTCAAGGAGGACGGCAACATCCTGGGGCA
CAAGCTGGAGTACAACTACAACAGCCACAACGTCTATATCATGGCCGACAAGCAGAAGAACGGCATCAAG
GTGAACTTCAAGATCCGCCACAACATCGAGGACGGCAGCGTGCAGCTCGCCGACCACTACCAGCAGAACA
CCCCCATCGGCGACGGCCCCGTGCTGCTGCCCGACAACCACTACCTGAGCACCCAGTCCGCCCTGAGCAA
AGACCCCAACGAGAAGCGCGATCACATGGTCCTGCTGGAGTTCGTGACCGCCGCCGGGATCACTCTCGGC
ATGGACGAGCTGTACAAGTAAAGCGGCCGCGACTCTAGAGTCGACCTGCAGGCATGCAAGCTTCAGGTAG
CCGGCTAACGTTAACAACCGGTACCTCTAGAACTATAGCTAGCATGCGCAAATTTAAAGCGCTGATATCG
ATAAAATAAAAGATTTTATTTAGTCTCCAGAAAAAGGGGGGAATGAAAGACCCCACCTGTAGGTTTGGCA
AGCTAGCTTAAGTAACGCCATTTTGCAAGGCATGGAAAATACATAACTGAGAATAGAGAAGTTCAGATCA
AGGTTAGGAACAGAGAGACAGCAGAATATGGGCCAAACAGGATATCTGTGGTAAGCAGTTCCTGCCCCGG
CTCAGGGCCAAGAACAGATGGTCCCCAGATGCGGTCCCGCCCTCAGCAGTTTCTAGAGAACCATCAGATG
TTTCCAGGGTGCCCCAAGGACCTGAAATGACCCTGTGCCTTATTTGAACTAACCAATCAGTTCGCTTCTC
GCTTCTGTTCGCGCGCTTCTGCTCCCCGAGCTCAATAAAAGAGCCCACAACCCCTCACTCGGCGCGCCAG
TCCTCCGATAGACTGCGTCGCCCGGGTACCCGTGTATCCAATAAACCCTCTTGCAGTTGCATCCGACTTG
TGGTCTCGCTGTTCCTTGGGAGGGTCTCCTCTGAGTGATTGACTACCCGTCAGCGGGGGTCTTTCATGGG
TAACAGTTTCTTGAAGTTGGAGAACAACATTCTGAGGGTAGGAGTCGAATATTAAGTAATCCTGACTCAA
TTAGCCACTGTTTTGAATCCACATACTCCAATACTCCTGAAATAGTTCATTATGGACAGCGCAGAAAGAG
CTGGGGAGAATTGTGAAATTGTTATCCGCTCACAATTCCACACAACATACGAGCCGGAAGCATAAAGTGT
AAAGCCTGGGGTGCCTAATGAGTGAGCTAACTCACATTAATTGCGTTGCGCTCACTGCCCGCTTTCCAGT
CGGGAAACCTGTCGTGCCAGCTGCATTAATGAATCGGCCAACGCGCGGGGAGAGGCGGTTTGCGTATTGG
GCGCTCTTCCGCTTCCTCGCTCACTGACTCGCTGCGCTCGGTCGTTCGGCTGCGGCGAGCGGTATCAGCT
CACTCAAAGGCGGTAATACGGTTATCCACAGAATCAGGGGATAACGCAGGAAAGAACATGTGAGCAAAAG
GCCAGCAAAAGGCCAGGAACCGTAAAAAGGCCGCGTTGCTGGCGTTTTTCCATAGGCTCCGCCCCCCTGA
CGAGCATCACAAAAATCGACGCTCAAGTCAGAGGTGGCGAAACCCGACAGGACTATAAAGATACCAGGCG
TTTCCCCCTGGAAGCTCCCTCGTGCGCTCTCCTGTTCCGACCCTGCCGCTTACCGGATACCTGTCCGCCT
TTCTCCCTTCGGGAAGCGTGGCGCTTTCTCATAGCTCACGCTGTAGGTATCTCAGTTCGGTGTAGGTCGT
TCGCTCCAAGCTGGGCTGTGTGCACGAACCCCCCGTTCAGCCCGACCGCTGCGCCTTATCCGGTAACTAT
CGTCTTGAGTCCAACCCGGTAAGACACGACTTATCGCCACTGGCAGCAGCCACTGGTAACAGGATTAGCA
GAGCGAGGTATGTAGGCGGTGCTACAGAGTTCTTGAAGTGGTGGCCTAACTACGGCTACACTAGAAGAAC
AGTATTTGGTATCTGCGCTCTGCTGAAGCCAGTTACCTTCGGAAAAAGAGTTGGTAGCTCTTGATCCGGC
AAACAAACCACCGCTGGTAGCGGTGGTTTTTTTGTTTGCAAGCAGCAGATTACGCGCAGAAAAAAAGGAT
CTCAAGAAGATCCTTTGATCTTTTCTACGGGGTCTGACGCTCAGTGGAACGAAAACTCACGTTAAGGGAT
TTTGGTCATGAGATTATCAAAAAGGATCTTCACCTAGATCCTTTTAAATTAAAAATGAAGTTTTAAATCA
ATCTAAAGTATATATGAGTAAACTTGGTCTGACAGTTACCAATGCTTAATCAGTGAGGCACCTATCTCAG
CGATCTGTCTATTTCGTTCATCCATAGTTGCCTGACTCCCCGTCGTGTAGATAACTACGATACGGGAGGG
CTTACCATCTGGCCCCAGTGCTGCAATGATACCGCGAGACCCACGCTCACCGGCTCCAGATTTATCAGCA
ATAAACCAGCCAGCCGGAAGGGCCGAGCGCAGAAGTGGTCCTGCAACTTTATCCGCCTCCATCCAGTCTA
TTAATTGTTGCCGGGAAGCTAGAGTAAGTAGTTCGCCAGTTAATAGTTTGCGCAACGTTGTTGCCATTGC
TACAGGCATCGTGGTGTCACGCTCGTCGTTTGGTATGGCTTCATTCAGCTCCGGTTCCCAACGATCAAGG
CGAGTTACATGATCCCCCATGTTGTGCAAAAAAGCGGTTAGCTCCTTCGGTCCTCCGATCGTTGTCAGAA
GTAAGTTGGCCGCAGTGTTATCACTCATGGTTATGGCAGCACTGCATAATTCTCTTACTGTCATGCCATC
CGTAAGATGCTTTTCTGTGACTGGTGAGTACTCAACCAAGTCATTCTGAGAATAGTGTATGCGGCGACCG
AGTTGCTCTTGCCCGGCGTCAATACGGGATAATACCGCGCCACATAGCAGAACTTTAAAAGTGCTCATCA
TTGGAAAACGTTCTTCGGGGCGAAAACTCTCAAGGATCTTACCGCTGTTGAGATCCAGTTCGATGTAACC
CACTCGTGCACCCAACTGATCTTCAGCATCTTTTACTTTCACCAGCGTTTCTGGGTGAGCAAAAACAGGA
AGGCAAAATGCCGCAAAAAAGGGAATAAGGGCGACACGGAAATGTTGAATACTCATACTCTTCCTTTTTC
AATATTATTGAAGCATTTATCAGGGTTATTGTCTCATGAGCGGATACATATTTGAATGTATTTAGAAAAA
TAAACAAATAGGGGTTCCGCGCACATTTCCCCGAAAAGTGCCACCTGACGTCTAAGAAACCATTATTATC
ATGACATTAACCTATAAAAATAGGCGTATCACGAGGCCCTTTCGTCTCGCGCGTTTCGGTGATGACGGTG
AAAACCTCTGACACATGCAGCTCCCGGAGACGGTCACAGCTTGTCTGTAAGCGGATGCCGGGAGCAGACA
AGCCCGTCAGGGCGCGTCAGCGGGTGTTGGCGGGTGTCGGGGCTGGCTTAACTATGCGGCATCAGAGCAG
ATTGTACTGAGAGTGCACCATATGCGGTGTGAAATACCGCACAGATGCGTAAGGAGAAAATACCGCATCA
GGCGCCATTCGCCATTCAGGCTGCGCAACTGTTGGGAAGGGCGATCGGTGCGGGCCTCTTCGCTATTACG
CCAGCTGGCGAAAGGGGGATGTGCTGCAAGGCGATTAAGTTGGGTAACGCCAGGGTTTTCCCAGTCACGA
CGTTGTAAAACGACGGCGCAAGGAATGGTGCATGCAAGGAGATGGCGCCCAACAGTCCCCCGGCCACGGG
GCCTGCCACCATACCCACGCCGAAACAAGCGCTCATGAGCCCGAAGTGGCGAGCCCGATCTTCCCCATCG
GTGATGTCGGCGATATAGGCGCCAGCAACCGCACCTGTGGCGCCGGTGATGCCGGCCACGATGCGTCCGG
CGTAGAGGCGATTAGTCCAATTTGTTAAAGACAGGATATCAGTGGTCCAGGCTCTAGTTTTGACTCAACA
ATATCACCAGCTGAAGCCTATAGAGTACGAGCCATAGATAAAATAAAAGATTTTATTTAGTCTCCAGAAA
AAGGGGGG
